Addgene plasmid #171094: pLentiDP1.0
Purpose: lentiviral construct (3rd generation) for the expression of cell cycle-independent OsTIR1 fused with mEmerald and miniAID-fused mCherry2
Depositing lab: Dario Palmieri. Depositing organization: Ohio State University. Publication: A novel auxin-inducible degron system for rapid, cell cycle-specific targeted proteolysis. Capece M, Tessari A, Mills J, Vinciguerra GLR, Louke D, Lin C, McElwain BK, Miles WO, Coppola V, Davies AE, Palmieri D, Croce CM. Cell Death Differ. 2023 Aug 3. doi: 10.1038/s41418-023-01191-4. PubMed 37537305.
Backbone
  Vector backbone: pLenti CMV Blast DEST (706-1)
  Backbone manufacturer: Eric Campeau, Paul Kaufman
  Modifications to backbone: Gateway sequences removed
  Vector type: Mammalian Expression, Lentiviral, Synthetic Biology
  Selectable markers: Blasticidin
Growth in bacteria
  Bacterial resistance: Ampicillin, 100 μg/mL
  Growth temperature: 37°C
  Growth strain: NEB Stable
  Copy number: High Copy
Gene/Insert
  Gene/Insert name: OsTIR1-mEmerald-P2A-miniAID-mCherry2
  Species: H. sapiens (human), Synthetic
  Promoter: CMV
  Cloning method: Gibson Cloning
  Sequencing primers: 5′ GTGTACGGTGGGAGGTCTAT
Resource information
  A portion of this plasmid was derived from a plasmid made by: pLenti CMV Blast DEST (706-1) was used as backbone (Addgene 17451). MK232 CMV-OsTIR1-PURO (Addgene #7283433) was used as PCR template for OsTIR1; the mEmerald tag was PCR amplified from mEmerald-PLK1-N-16 vector (Addgene #54234; http://n2t.net/addgene:54234; RRID:Addgene_54234). pDP20 was used as a template for miniAID-mCherry2
Terms and licenses: Academic/Nonprofit Terms; Industry Terms: Not Available to Industry
Depositor comments: Please visit https://www.biorxiv.org/content/10.1101/2021.04.23.441203v1 for bioRxiv preprint.
How to cite: pLentiDP1.0 was a gift from Dario Palmieri (Addgene plasmid # 171094 ; http://n2t.net/addgene:171094 ; RRID:Addgene_171094)
