[The description below was written by a language model from this plasmid's Addgene catalogue record and pLannotate feature annotations shown in this document.]
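Description:
pLentiDP1.0 is a third-generation lentiviral transfer plasmid of about 11 kb, built on the pLenti CMV Blast DEST backbone from which the Gateway sequences were removed. It is maintained in E. coli through a high-copy ColE1/pUC-type origin with ampicillin resistance, and it also carries an f1 origin and remnants of a lac/T7/T3 cloning region. The viral portion starts with an RSV promoter fused to a truncated HIV-1 5' LTR, which makes genomic RNA transcription Tat-independent. This is followed by the Ψ packaging signal with a gag fragment, the RRE for Rev-dependent nuclear export, and the cPPT/CTS. A second truncated LTR, annotated by the software as a 5' LTR but sitting in the 3' position, closes the proviral unit and is followed by an SV40 polyadenylation signal and SV40 origin.

The payload is a single CMV enhancer/promoter-driven open reading frame assembled by Gibson cloning. It encodes rice OsTIR1, the auxin-receptor F-box protein, fused to the green fluorescent protein mEmerald, then a P2A self-cleaving peptide, then the mini-AID degron from Arabidopsis IAA17 fused to mCherry2. The P2A is named in the insert but not annotated in the feature table; it presumably lies in the gap between mEmerald and mini-AID. A WPRE downstream enhances transcript expression. An SV40 promoter, paired with the bacterial EM7 promoter, drives blasticidin S deaminase for selection of transduced mammalian cells. Because both components come from one transcript, green fluorescence reports the TIR1 adaptor while red fluorescence serves as a degradable reporter that should be lost when auxin is added. According to the record, this is the cell cycle-independent version of an auxin-inducible degron system whose associated work was aimed at cell cycle-specific targeted proteolysis.
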