Features (pLannotate 1.2.2; 32 found; start..end, strand, type, name):
      1..227     +  promoter       RSV promoter: Rous sarcoma virus enhancer/promoter
    228..408     +  LTR            5' LTR (truncated): truncated 5' long terminal repeat (LTR) from HIV-1
    455..580     +  misc_feature   HIV-1 Ψ: packaging signal of human immunodeficiency virus type 1
    564..927     +  CDS            HIV-1 gag (fragment): gag protein from human immunodeficiency virus 1; gag
   1073..1306    +  misc_feature   RRE: The Rev response element (RRE) of HIV-1 allows for Rev-dependent mRNA export from the nucleus to the cytoplasm.
   1683..1783    +  CDS            Rev (fragment): human immunodeficiency virus 1 (HIV-1) Rev protein; rev; enhances nuclear export of unspliced and incompletely spliced viral mRNAs
   1802..1918    +  misc_feature   cPPT/CTS: central polypurine tract and central termination sequence of HIV-1
   1941..2244    +  enhancer       CMV enhancer: human cytomegalovirus immediate early enhancer
   2245..2448    +  promoter       CMV promoter: human cytomegalovirus (CMV) immediate early promoter
   2486..4210    +  CDS            TIR1B_ORYSJ: Experimental evidence at transcript level: Swiss-Prot protein existence level 2. From Oryza sativa subsp. japonica (Rice).
   4238..4954    +  CDS            mEmerald: mEmerald is a basic (constitutively fluorescent) green fluorescent protein published in 1998, derived from Aequorea victoria. It is reported to be a very rapidly-maturing monomer with moderate acid sensitivity.
   5021..5224    +  CDS            mini-AID: minimal degron from the auxin-responsive IAA17 protein of Arabidopsis thaliana (Kubota et al., 2013) acts as an auxin-inducible degron (AID) in the presence of TIR1
   5225..5935    +  CDS            mCherry2: derivative of the monomeric red fluorescent protein mCherry mammalian codon-optimized
   5936..6524    +  misc_feature   WPRE: woodchuck hepatitis virus posttranscriptional regulatory element
   6580..6909    +  promoter       SV40 promoter: SV40 enhancer and early promoter
   6957..7004    +  promoter       EM7 promoter: synthetic bacterial promoter&nbsp
   7023..7421    +  CDS            BSD: blasticidin S deaminase; Aspergillus terreus BSD; confers resistance to blasticidin
   7438..7575    +  CDS            nef (fragment): NEF_HV1LA - Experimental evidence at protein level: Swiss-Prot protein existence level 1. Extracellular Nef protein targets CD4(+) T-lymphocytes for apoptosis by interacting with CXCR4 surface receptors. From Human immunodeficiency virus type 1 group M subtype B (isolate Lai) (HIV-1).
   7561..7741    +  LTR            5' LTR (truncated): truncated 5' long terminal repeat (LTR) from HIV-1
   7813..7934    +  polyA_signal   SV40 poly(A) signal: SV40 polyadenylation signal
   7974..8109    +  rep_origin     SV40 ori: SV40 origin of replication
   8130..8148    -  promoter       T7 promoter: promoter for bacteriophage T7 RNA polymerase
   8156..8311    +  CDS            lacZα (fragment): LacZα fragment of β-galactosidase; lacZ fragment
   8316..8744    +  rep_origin     f1 ori (sequence partly withheld): f1 bacteriophage origin of replication; arrow indicates direction of (+) strand synthesis
   8797..8901    +  promoter       AmpR promoter: bla
   8902..9762    +  CDS            AmpR: β-lactamase; bla; confers resistance to ampicillin, carbenicillin, and related antibiotics
   9933..10521   +  rep_origin     ori: high-copy-number ColE1/pMB1/pBR322/pUC origin of replication
  10704..10796   +  CDS            lacI (fragment): lac repressor; lacI; The lac repressor binds to the lac operator to inhibit transcription in E. coli. This inhibition can be relieved by adding lactose or isopropyl-β-D-thiogalactopyranoside (IPTG).
  10809..10830   +  protein_bind   CAP binding site: CAP binding activates transcription in the presence of cAMP. E. coli catabolite activator protein
  10845..10875   +  promoter       lac promoter: promoter for the E. coli lac operon
  10879..10901   +  protein_bind   lac operator (fragment): The lac repressor binds to the lac operator to inhibit transcription in E. coli. This inhibition can be relieved by adding lactose or isopropyl-β-D-thiogalactopyranoside (IPTG). lac repressor encoded by lacI
  10944..10962   +  promoter       T3 promoter: promoter for bacteriophage T3 RNA polymerase
>Addgene plasmid #171094 | pLentiDP1.0 | addgene full sequence | sequence record 339473 | Addgene NGS Result
TGTAGTCTTATGCAATACTCTTGTAGTCTTGCAACATGGTAACGATGAGTTAGCAACATGCCTTACAAGG
AGAGAAAAAGCACCGTGCATGCCGATTGGTGGAAGTAAGGTGGTACGATCGTGCCTTATTAGGAAGGCAA
CAGACGGGTCTGACATGGATTGGACGAACCACTGAATTGCCGCATTGCAGAGATATTGTATTTAAGTGCC
TAGCTCGATACATAAACGGGTCTCTCTGGTTAGACCAGATCTGAGCCTGGGAGCTCTCTGGCTAACTAGG
GAACCCACTGCTTAAGCCTCAATAAAGCTTGCCTTGAGTGCTTCAAGTAGTGTGTGCCCGTCTGTTGTGT
GACTCTGGTAACTAGAGATCCCTCAGACCCTTTTAGTCAGTGTGGAAAATCTCTAGCAGTGGCGCCCGAA
CAGGGACTTGAAAGCGAAAGGGAAACCAGAGGAGCTCTCTCGACGCAGGACTCGGCTTGCTGAAGCGCGC
ACGGCAAGAGGCGAGGGGCGGCGACTGGTGAGTACGCCAAAAATTTTGACTAGCGGAGGCTAGAAGGAGA
GAGATGGGTGCGAGAGCGTCAGTATTAAGCGGGGGAGAATTAGATCGCGATGGGAAAAAATTCGGTTAAG
GCCAGGGGGAAAGAAAAAATATAAATTAAAACATATAGTATGGGCAAGCAGGGAGCTAGAACGATTCGCA
GTTAATCCTGGCCTGTTAGAAACATCAGAAGGCTGTAGACAAATACTGGGACAGCTACAACCATCCCTTC
AGACAGGATCAGAAGAACTTAGATCATTATATAATACAGTAGCAACCCTCTATTGTGTGCATCAAAGGAT
AGAGATAAAAGACACCAAGGAAGCTTTAGACAAGATAGAGGAAGAGCAAAACAAAAGTAAGACCACCGCA
CAGCAAGCGGCCGCTGATCTTCAGACCTGGAGGAGGAGATATGAGGGACAATTGGAGAAGTGAATTATAT
AAATATAAAGTAGTAAAAATTGAACCATTAGGAGTAGCACCCACCAAGGCAAAGAGAAGAGTGGTGCAGA
GAGAAAAAAGAGCAGTGGGAATAGGAGCTTTGTTCCTTGGGTTCTTGGGAGCAGCAGGAAGCACTATGGG
CGCAGCGTCAATGACGCTGACGGTACAGGCCAGACAATTATTGTCTGGTATAGTGCAGCAGCAGAACAAT
TTGCTGAGGGCTATTGAGGCGCAACAGCATCTGTTGCAACTCACAGTCTGGGGCATCAAGCAGCTCCAGG
CAAGAATCCTGGCTGTGGAAAGATACCTAAAGGATCAACAGCTCCTGGGGATTTGGGGTTGCTCTGGAAA
ACTCATTTGCACCACTGCTGTGCCTTGGAATGCTAGTTGGAGTAATAAATCTCTGGAACAGATTTGGAAT
CACACGACCTGGATGGAGTGGGACAGAGAAATTAACAATTACACAAGCTTAATACACTCCTTAATTGAAG
AATCGCAAAACCAGCAAGAAAAGAATGAACAAGAATTATTGGAATTAGATAAATGGGCAAGTTTGTGGAA
TTGGTTTAACATAACAAATTGGCTGTGGTATATAAAATTATTCATAATGATAGTAGGAGGCTTGGTAGGT
TTAAGAATAGTTTTTGCTGTACTTTCTATAGTGAATAGAGTTAGGCAGGGATATTCACCATTATCGTTTC
AGACCCACCTCCCAACCCCGAGGGGACCCGACAGGCCCGAAGGAATAGAAGAAGAAGGTGGAGAGAGAGA
CAGAGACAGATCCATTCGATTAGTGAACGGATCTCGACGGTATCGGTTAACTTTTAAAAGAAAAGGGGGG
ATTGGGGGGTACAGTGCAGGGGAAAGAATAGTAGACATAATAGCAACAGACATACAAACTAAAGAATTAC
AAAAACAAATTACAAAATTCAAAATTTTATCGATAAGCTTGGGAGTTCCGCGTTACATAACTTACGGTAA
ATGGCCCGCCTGGCTGACCGCCCAACGACCCCCGCCCATTGACGTCAATAATGACGTATGTTCCCATAGT
AACGCCAATAGGGACTTTCCATTGACGTCAATGGGTGGAGTATTTACGGTAAACTGCCCACTTGGCAGTA
CATCAAGTGTATCATATGCCAAGTACGCCCCCTATTGACGTCAATGACGGTAAATGGCCCGCCTGGCATT
ATGCCCAGTACATGACCTTATGGGACTTTCCTACTTGGCAGTACATCTACGTATTAGTCATCGCTATTAC
CATGGTGATGCGGTTTTGGCAGTACATCAATGGGCGTGGATAGCGGTTTGACTCACGGGGATTTCCAAGT
CTCCACCCCATTGACGTCAATGGGAGTTTGTTTTGGCACCAAAATCAACGGGACTTTCCAAAATGTCGTA
ACAACTCCGCCCCATTGACGCAAATGGGCGGTAGGCGTGTACGGTGGGAGGTCTATATAAGCAGAGCTGG
TTTAGTGAACCGTCAGATCCGCTAGCGCTGCCACCATGACATACTTTCCTGAAGAGGTCGTCGAACACAT
TTTTAGCTTCCTGCCTGCACAGAGAGATAGAAACACAGTGAGCCTGGTCTGCAAAGTGTGGTACGAGATC
GAACGCCTGAGCCGGAGAGGAGTGTTCGTCGGCAACTGCTATGCTGTGAGAGCAGGCAGGGTCGCCGCTA
GGTTTCCAAATGTGCGCGCACTGACCGTCAAGGGGAAACCCCACTTCGCCGACTTTAACCTGGTGCCCCC
TGATTGGGGAGGATACGCCGGCCCTTGGATCGAGGCAGCCGCTCGCGGCTGTCATGGACTGGAGGAACTG
CGCATGAAGCGAATGGTGGTCTCTGACGAAAGTCTGGAGCTGCTGGCTCGGAGCTTCCCTAGGTTTCGCG
CACTGGTGCTGATTTCTTGCGAAGGCTTCAGCACCGATGGACTGGCAGCCGTGGCCTCCCACTGTAAGCT
GCTGCGGGAGCTGGACCTCCAGGAGAATGAAGTGGAGGATAGAGGCCCCAGATGGCTGTCTTGCTTCCCA
GACTCATGTACCAGCCTGGTGTCCCTGAACTTTGCCTGCATCAAAGGCGAAGTGAATGCTGGGTCCCTGG
AGCGGCTGGTCTCAAGAAGCCCCAACCTGAGGTCTCTGCGGCTGAACCGGAGCGTGAGCGTGGACACTCT
GGCTAAGATTCTGCTGAGAACCCCTAACCTGGAGGATCTGGGAACCGGCAATCTGACAGACGATTTCCAG
ACAGAATCCTACTTTAAACTGACTTCTGCCCTGGAGAAGTGTAAAATGCTGAGGAGTCTGTCAGGATTCT
GGGATGCTTCACCCGTGTGCCTGAGCTTTATCTACCCTCTGTGTGCACAGCTGACAGGCCTGAACCTGAG
CTATGCACCAACCCTGGACGCCAGTGATCTGACAAAGATGATCTCACGCTGCGTGAAACTCCAGCGACTG
TGGGTGCTGGACTGTATTTCCGATAAGGGGCTCCAGGTGGTCGCCAGCTCCTGCAAGGACCTCCAGGAGC
TGAGAGTGTTCCCATCTGATTTTTACGTGGCCGGATATAGTGCTGTCACTGAGGAAGGCCTGGTGGCAGT
CTCACTGGGATGCCCAAAGCTGAACAGCCTGCTGTATTTCTGTCATCAGATGACTAATGCTGCACTGGTG
ACCGTCGCCAAGAACTGCCCTAATTTCACCCGATTTCGGCTGTGTATTCTGGAACCAGGCAAACCCGACG
TGGTCACATCCCAGCCACTGGATGAAGGGTTTGGAGCTATCGTGAGAGAGTGCAAGGGACTCCAGAGGCT
GAGCATTTCCGGCCTGCTGACAGACAAAGTGTTCATGTACATCGGCAAGTATGCTAAGCAGCTGGAGATG
CTGAGCATTGCATTTGCCGGAGACTCCGATAAGGGCATGATGCACGTGATGAACGGGTGTAAGAATCTGC
GAAAACTGGAAATCCGGGACAGCCCTTTCGGGGATGCCGCTCTGCTGGGAAACTTTGCCAGATACGAGAC
AATGAGGAGCCTGTGGATGTCTAGTTGCAATGTGACTCTGAAGGGCTGTCAGGTCCTGGCTAGTAAAATG
CCTATGCTGAACGTGGAAGTCATTAATGAGCGGGACGGGTCTAACGAAATGGAGGAAAATCATGGCGACC
TGCCAAAGGTGGAGAAACTGTATGTGTATCGGACCACCGCAGGGGCAAGAGATGATGCTCCCAACTTTGT
GAAGATTCTGGGAGGTTCTGGTGGTTCTGGTGGTTCCATGGTGAGCAAGGGCGAGGAGCTGTTCACCGGG
GTGGTGCCCATCCTGGTCGAGCTGGACGGCGACGTAAACGGCCACAAGTTCAGCGTGTCCGGCGAGGGCG
AGGGCGATGCCACCTACGGCAAGCTGACCCTGAAGTTCATCTGCACCACCGGCAAGCTGCCCGTGCCCTG
GCCCACCCTCGTGACCACCTTGACCTACGGCGTGCAGTGCTTCGCCCGCTACCCCGACCACATGAAGCAG
CACGACTTCTTCAAGTCCGCCATGCCCGAAGGCTACGTCCAGGAGCGCACCATCTTCTTCAAGGACGACG
GCAACTACAAGACCCGCGCCGAGGTGAAGTTCGAGGGCGACACCCTGGTGAACCGCATCGAGCTGAAGGG
CATCGACTTCAAGGAGGACGGCAACATCCTGGGGCACAAGCTGGAGTACAACTACAACAGCCACAAGGTC
TATATCACCGCCGACAAGCAGAAGAACGGCATCAAGGTGAACTTCAAGACCCGCCACAACATCGAGGACG
GCAGCGTGCAGCTCGCCGACCACTACCAGCAGAACACCCCCATCGGCGACGGCCCCGTGCTGCTGCCCGA
CAACCACTACCTGAGCACCCAGTCCAAGCTGAGCAAAGACCCCAACGAGAAGCGCGATCACATGGTCCTG
CTGGAGTTCGTGACCGCCGCCGGGATCACTCTCGGCATGGACGAGCTGTACAAGGGCAGCGGCGCCACAA
ACTTCTCTCTGCTAAAGCAAGCAGGTGATGTTGAAGAAAACCCCGGGCCTAAGGAGAAGAGTGCTTGTCC
TAAAGATCCAGCCAAACCTCCGGCCAAGGCACAAGTTGTGGGATGGCCACCGGTGAGATCATACCGGAAG
AACGTGATGGTTTCCTGCCAAAAATCAAGCGGTGGCCCGGAGGCGGCGGCGTTCGTGAAGGTATCAATGG
ACGGAGCACCGTACTTGAGGAAAATCGATTTGAGGATGTATAAAATGGTGAGCAAGGGCGAGGAGGATAA
CATGGCCATCATCAAGGAGTTCATGCGCTTCAAGGTGCACATGGAGGGCTCCGTGAACGGCCACGAGTTC
GAGATCGAGGGCGAGGGCGAGGGCCGCCCCTACGAGGGCACCCAGACCGCCAAGCTGAAGGTGACCAAGG
GTGGCCCCCTGCCCTTCGCCTGGGACATCCTGTCCCCTCAGTTCATGTACGGCTCCAAGGCCTACGTGAA
GCACCCCGCCGACATCCCCGACTACTTGAAGCTGTCCTTCCCCGAGGGCTTCAATTGGGAGCGCGTGATG
AACTTCGAGGACGGCGGCGTGGTGACCGTGACCCAGGACTCCTCCCTGCAGGACGGCGAGTTCATCTACA
AGGTGAAGCTGCGCGGCACCAACTTCCCCTCCGACGGCCCCGTAATGCAGTGTCGTACCATGGGCTGGGA
GGCCTCCACTGAGCGGATGTACCCCGAGGACGGCGCCCTGAAGGGCGAGATCAAGCAGAGGCTGAAGCTG
AAGGACGGCGGCCACTACGACGCTGAGGTCAAGACCACCTACAAGGCCAAGAAGCCCGTGCAGCTGCCCG
GCGCCTACAACGTCGACATCAAGTTGGACATCCTTTCCCACAACGAGGACTACACCATCGTGGAACAGTA
CGAACGCGCCGAGGGCCGCCACTCCACCGGCGGCATGGACGAGCTGTACAAGTAAAATCAACCTCTGGAT
TACAAAATTTGTGAAAGATTGACTGGTATTCTTAACTATGTTGCTCCTTTTACGCTATGTGGATACGCTG
CTTTAATGCCTTTGTATCATGCTATTGCTTCCCGTATGGCTTTCATTTTCTCCTCCTTGTATAAATCCTG
GTTGCTGTCTCTTTATGAGGAGTTGTGGCCCGTTGTCAGGCAACGTGGCGTGGTGTGCACTGTGTTTGCT
GACGCAACCCCCACTGGTTGGGGCATTGCCACCACCTGTCAGCTCCTTTCCGGGACTTTCGCTTTCCCCC
TCCCTATTGCCACGGCGGAACTCATCGCCGCCTGCCTTGCCCGCTGCTGGACAGGGGCTCGGCTGTTGGG
CACTGACAATTCCGTGGTGTTGTCGGGGAAGCTGACGTCCTTTCCATGGCTGCTCGCCTGTGTTGCCACC
TGGATTCTGCGCGGGACGTCCTTCTGCTACGTCCCTTCGGCCCTCAATCCAGCGGACCTTCCTTCCCGCG
GCCTGCTGCCGGCTCTGCGGCCTCTTCCGCGTCTTCGCCTTCGCCCTCAGACGAGTCGGATCTCCCTTTG
GGCCGCCTCCCCGCCTGGAATTCTGCAGATATCCGGTTAGTAATGAGTTTGGAATTAATTCTGTGGAATG
TGTGTCAGTTAGGGTGTGGAAAGTCCCCAGGCTCCCCAGCAGGCAGAAGTATGCAAAGCATGCATCTCAA
TTAGTCAGCAACCAGGTGTGGAAAGTCCCCAGGCTCCCCAGCAGGCAGAAGTATGCAAAGCATGCATCTC
AATTAGTCAGCAACCATAGTCCCGCCCCTAACTCCGCCCATCCCGCCCCTAACTCCGCCCAGTTCCGCCC
ATTCTCCGCCCCATGGCTGACTAATTTTTTTTATTTATGCAGAGGCCGAGGCCGCCTCTGCCTCTGAGCT
ATTCCAGAAGTAGTGAGGAGGCTTTTTTGGAGGCCTAGGCTTTTGCAAAAAGCTCCCGGGAGCTTGTATA
TCCATTTTCGGATCTGATCAGCACGTGTTGACAATTAATCATCGGCATAGTATATCGGCATAGTATAATA
CGACAAGGTGAGGAACTAAACCATGGCCAAGCCTTTGTCTCAAGAAGAATCCACCCTCATTGAAAGAGCA
ACGGCTACAATCAACAGCATCCCCATCTCTGAAGACTACAGCGTCGCCAGCGCAGCTCTCTCTAGCGACG
GCCGCATCTTCACTGGTGTCAATGTATATCATTTTACTGGGGGACCTTGTGCAGAACTCGTGGTGCTGGG
CACTGCTGCTGCTGCGGCAGCTGGCAACCTGACTTGTATCGTCGCGATCGGAAATGAGAACAGGGGCATC
TTGAGCCCCTGCGGACGGTGCCGACAGGTGCTTCTCGATCTGCATCCTGGGATCAAAGCCATAGTGAAGG
ACAGTGATGGACAGCCGACGGCAGTTGGGATTCGTGAATTGCTGCCCTCTGGTTATGTGTGGGAGGGCTA
AGCACAATTCGAGCTCGGTACCTTTAAGACCAATGACTTACAAGGCAGCTGTAGATCTTAGCCACTTTTT
AAAAGAAAAGGGGGGACTGGAAGGGCTAGCTCACTCCCAACGAAGACAAGATCTGCTTTTTGCTTGTACT
GGGTCTCTCTGGTTAGACCAGATCTGAGCCTGGGAGCTCTCTGGCTAACTAGGGAACCCACTGCTTAAGC
CTCAATAAAGCTTGCCTTGAGTGCTTCAAGTAGTGTGTGCCCGTCTGTTGTGTGACTCTGGTAACTAGAG
ATCCCTCAGACCCTTTTAGTCAGTGTGGAAAATCTCTAGCAGTAGTAGTTCATGTCATCTTATTATTCAG
TATTTATAACTTGCAAAGAAATGAATATCAGAGAGTGAGAGGAACTTGTTTATTGCAGCTTATAATGGTT
ACAAATAAAGCAATAGCATCACAAATTTCACAAATAAAGCATTTTTTTCACTGCATTCTAGTTGTGGTTT
GTCCAAACTCATCAATGTATCTTATCATGTCTGGCTCTAGCTATCCCGCCCCTAACTCCGCCCATCCCGC
CCCTAACTCCGCCCAGTTCCGCCCATTCTCCGCCCCATGGCTGACTAATTTTTTTTATTTATGCAGAGGC
CGAGGCCGCCTCGGCCTCTGAGCTATTCCAGAAGTAGTGAGGAGGCTTTTTTGGAGGCCTAGGGACGTAC
CCAATTCGCCCTATAGTGAGTCGTATTACGCGCGCTCACTGGCCGTCGTTTTACAACGTCGTGACTGGGA
AAACCCTGGCGTTACCCAACTTAATCGCCTTGCAGCACATCCCCCTTTCGCCAGCTGGCGTAATAGCGAA
GAGGCCCGCACCGATCGCCCTTCCCAACAGTTGCGCAGCCTGAATGGCGAATGGG
[124 nt withheld, positions 8316-8439]
C
[91 nt withheld, positions 8441-8531]
A
[49 nt withheld, positions 8533-8581]
CCTTTGACGTTGGAGTCCACGTTCTTT
[37 nt withheld, positions 8609-8645]
ACCCTATCTCGGTCTATTCTTTTGATTTATAAGGGATTTTGCCGATTTCGGCCTATTGGTTAAAAAATGA
GCTGATTTAACAAAAATTTAACGCGAATTTTAACAAAATATTAACGCTTACAATTTAGGTGGCACTTTTC
GGGGAAATGTGCGCGGAACCCCTATTTGTTTATTTTTCTAAATACATTCAAATATGTATCCGCTCATGAG
ACAATAACCCTGATAAATGCTTCAATAATATTGAAAAAGGAAGAGTATGAGTATTCAACATTTCCGTGTC
GCCCTTATTCCCTTTTTTGCGGCATTTTGCCTTCCTGTTTTTGCTCACCCAGAAACGCTGGTGAAAGTAA
AAGATGCTGAAGATCAGTTGGGTGCACGAGTGGGTTACATCGAACTGGATCTCAACAGCGGTAAGATCCT
TGAGAGTTTTCGCCCCGAAGAACGTTTTCCAATGATGAGCACTTTTAAAGTTCTGCTATGTGGCGCGGTA
TTATCCCGTATTGACGCCGGGCAAGAGCAACTCGGTCGCCGCATACACTATTCTCAGAATGACTTGGTTG
AGTACTCACCAGTCACAGAAAAGCATCTTACGGATGGCATGACAGTAAGAGAATTATGCAGTGCTGCCAT
AACCATGAGTGATAACACTGCGGCCAACTTACTTCTGACAACGATCGGAGGACCGAAGGAGCTAACCGCT
TTTTTGCACAACATGGGGGATCATGTAACTCGCCTTGATCGTTGGGAACCGGAGCTGAATGAAGCCATAC
CAAACGACGAGCGTGACACCACGATGCCTGTAGCAATGGCAACAACGTTGCGCAAACTATTAACTGGCGA
ACTACTTACTCTAGCTTCCCGGCAACAATTAATAGACTGGATGGAGGCGGATAAAGTTGCAGGACCACTT
CTGCGCTCGGCCCTTCCGGCTGGCTGGTTTATTGCTGATAAATCTGGAGCCGGTGAGCGTGGGTCTCGCG
GTATCATTGCAGCACTGGGGCCAGATGGTAAGCCCTCCCGTATCGTAGTTATCTACACGACGGGGAGTCA
GGCAACTATGGATGAACGAAATAGACAGATCGCTGAGATAGGTGCCTCACTGATTAAGCATTGGTAACTG
TCAGACCAAGTTTACTCATATATACTTTAGATTGATTTAAAACTTCATTTTTAATTTAAAAGGATCTAGG
TGAAGATCCTTTTTGATAATCTCATGACCAAAATCCCTTAACGTGAGTTTTCGTTCCACTGAGCGTCAGA
CCCCGTAGAAAAGATCAAAGGATCTTCTTGAGATCCTTTTTTTCTGCGCGTAATCTGCTGCTTGCAAACA
AAAAAACCACCGCTACCAGCGGTGGTTTGTTTGCCGGATCAAGAGCTACCAACTCTTTTTCCGAAGGTAA
CTGGCTTCAGCAGAGCGCAGATACCAAATACTGTTCTTCTAGTGTAGCCGTAGTTAGGCCACCACTTCAA
GAACTCTGTAGCACCGCCTACATACCTCGCTCTGCTAATCCTGTTACCAGTGGCTGCTGCCAGTGGCGAT
AAGTCGTGTCTTACCGGGTTGGACTCAAGACGATAGTTACCGGATAAGGCGCAGCGGTCGGGCTGAACGG
GGGGTTCGTGCACACAGCCCAGCTTGGAGCGAACGACCTACACCGAACTGAGATACCTACAGCGTGAGCT
ATGAGAAAGCGCCACGCTTCCCGAAGGGAGAAAGGCGGACAGGTATCCGGTAAGCGGCAGGGTCGGAACA
GGAGAGCGCACGAGGGAGCTTCCAGGGGGAAACGCCTGGTATCTTTATAGTCCTGTCGGGTTTCGCCACC
TCTGACTTGAGCGTCGATTTTTGTGATGCTCGTCAGGGGGGCGGAGCCTATGGAAAAACGCCAGCAACGC
GGCCTTTTTACGGTTCCTGGCCTTTTGCTGGCCTTTTGCTCACATGTTCTTTCCTGCGTTATCCCCTGAT
TCTGTGGATAACCGTATTACCGCCTTTGAGTGAGCTGATACCGCTCGCCGCAGCCGAACGACCGAGCGCA
GCGAGTCAGTGAGCGAGGAAGCGGAAGAGCGCCCAATACGCAAACCGCCTCTCCCCGCGCGTTGGCCGAT
TCATTAATGCAGCTGGCACGACAGGTTTCCCGACTGGAAAGCGGGCAGTGAGCGCAACGCAATTAATGTG
AGTTAGCTCACTCATTAGGCACCCCAGGCTTTACACTTTATGCTTCCGGCTCGTATGTTGTGTGGAATTG
TGAGCGGATAACAATTTCACACAGGAAACAGCTATGACCATGATTACGCCAAGCGCGCAATTAACCCTCA
CTAAAGGGAACAAAAGCTGGAGCTGCAAGCTTAA
